Addgene plasmid #43500: III-ACGC
Depositing lab: Chad Cowan & Kiran Musunuru. Depositing organization: Harvard University. Publication: A TALEN Genome-Editing System for Generating Human Stem Cell-Based Disease Models. Ding Q, Lee YK, Schaefer EA, Peters DT, Veres A, Kim K, Kuperwasser N, Motola DL, Meissner TB, Hendriks WT, Trevisan M, Gupta RM, Moisan A, Banks E, Friesen M, Schinzel RT, Xia F, Tang A, Xia Y, Figueroa E, Wann A, Ahfeldt T, Daheron L, Zhang F, Rubin LL, Peng LF, Chung RT, Musunuru K, Cowan CA. Cell Stem Cell. 2012 Dec 12. pii: S1934-5909(12)00645-5. doi: 10.1016/j.stem.2012.11.011. PubMed 23246482.
Backbone
  Vector backbone: pCRII-TOPO
  Backbone manufacturer: Invitrogen
  Backbone size w/o insert (bp): 3973
  Vector type: Bacterial Cloning
Growth in bacteria
  Bacterial resistance: Ampicillin and Kanamycin, 100 & 50 μg/mL
  Growth temperature: 37°C
  Growth strain: Top10
  Copy number: High Copy
Gene/Insert
  Gene/Insert name: III-ACGC
  Species: Synthetic
  Insert size (bp): 426
  Cloning method: TOPO Cloning
  Sequencing primers: 5′ T7; 3′ M13-rev
Terms and licenses: Academic/Nonprofit Terms; Industry Terms: Not Available to Industry
How to cite: III-ACGC was a gift from Chad Cowan & Kiran Musunuru (Addgene plasmid # 43500 ; http://n2t.net/addgene:43500 ; RRID:Addgene_43500)
