[The description below was written by a language model from this plasmid's Addgene catalogue record.]
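Description:
III-ACGC is a bacterial cloning plasmid built on the commercial pCRII-TOPO backbone (about 4 kb without insert), into which a 426 bp synthetic insert was introduced by TOPO cloning. It is a high-copy plasmid propagated in E. coli and carries both ampicillin and kanamycin resistance, as is standard for this backbone, so either or both drugs can be used for selection. The insert sits between the T7 and M13-reverse priming sites of the vector, which the record lists for sequence verification. No feature table is provided, so the positions of the origin, markers and insert boundaries cannot be described in detail.

The construct comes from a TALEN genome-editing system developed for generating human stem cell-based disease models. The record does not spell out what the insert encodes beyond its name and synthetic origin. The name and size suggest a pre-assembled module of four TAL effector repeats recognising the bases A, C, G and C, with "III" marking its position in an ordered series of such modules; four repeats of roughly 34 amino acids each would fit an insert of this length. This reading is an inference rather than a stated fact. On that interpretation, the plasmid is a library component rather than an expression vector: it has no stated eukaryotic promoter or nuclease domain, and would serve as a storage and amplification vehicle from which the repeat block is excised or amplified and joined with other position-specific blocks to build a full-length TALE DNA-binding array in a separate TALEN destination vector.
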