>Addgene plasmid #43500 | III-ACGC | depositor partial sequence | sequence record 58765 | III-ACGC sequence 426 bps
CGTCTCGGCTCACCCCAGAGCAGGTCGTGGCAATCGCCTCCAACATTGGCGGGAAACAGGCACTCGAGAC
TGTCCAGCGCCTGCTTCCCGTGCTGTGCCAAGCGCACGGACTCACCCCAGAGCAGGTCGTGGCGATCGCA
AGCCACGACGGAGGAAAGCAAGCCTTGGAAACAGTACAGAGGCTGTTGCCTGTGCTGTGCCAAGCGCACG
GCCTCACCCCAGAGCAGGTCGTGGCAATCGCGAGCAATAACGGCGGAAAACAGGCTTTGGAAACGGTGCA
GAGGCTCCTTCCAGTGCTGTGCCAAGCGCACGGATTAACCCCAGAGCAGGTCGTGGCGATCGCAAGCCAC
GACGGAGGAAAGCAAGCCTTGGAAACAGTACAGAGGCTGTTGCCTGTGCTGTGCCAAGCGCACGGACTCA
GAGACG
