>Addgene plasmid #43500 | III-ACGC | addgene partial sequence | sequence record 61515 | M13-F20 5'-TGTAAAACGACGGCCAGT-3'
CGATTGGGCCCTCTGATGCATGCTCGAGCGGCCGCCAGTGTGATGGATATCTGCAGAATTCGCCCTTGAT
GCCGTCCTAGCGCGTCTCGGCTCACCCCAGAGCAGGTCGTGGCAATCGCCTCCAACATTGGCGGGAAACA
GGCACTCGAGACTGTCCAGCGCCTGCTTCCCGTGCTGTGCCAAGCGCACGGACTCACCCCAGAGCAGGTC
GTGGCGATCGCAAGCCACGACGGAGGAAAGCAAGCCTTGGAAACAGTACAGAGGCTGTTGCCTGTGCTGT
GCCAAGCGCACGGCCTCACCCCAGAGCAGGTCGTGGCAATCGCGAGCAATAACGGCGGAAAACAGGCTTT
GGAAACGGTGCAGAGGCTCCTTCCAGTGCTGTGCCAAGCGCACGGATTAACCCCAGAGCAGGTCGTGGCG
ATCGCAAGCCACGACGGAGGAAAGCAAGCCTTGGAAACAGTACAGAGGCTGTTGCCTGTGCTGTGCCAAG
CGCACGGACTCAGAGACGTGGGCACAGGAAAGATACTTAAGGGCGAATTCCAGCACACTGGCGGCCGTTA
CTAGTGGATCCGAGCTCGGTACCAAGCTTGATGCATAGCTTGAGTATTCTATAGTGTCACCTAAATAGCT
TGGCGTAATCATGGTCATAGCTGTTTCCTGTGTGAAATTGTTATCCGCTCACAATTCCACACAACATACG
AGCCGGAAGCATAAAGTGTAAAGCCTGGGGTGCCTAATGAGTGAGCTAACTCACATTAATTGCGTTGCGC
TCACTGCCCGCTTTCCAGTCGGGAAACCTGTCGTGCCAGCTGCATTAATGAATCGGCCAACGCGCGGGGA
GAGGCGGTTTGCGTATTGGGC
